Addgene plasmid #139042: pSM08
Purpose: MosSCI SapTrap assembly: Cassette 3 for 4-cassette system
Depositing lab: Erik Griffin. Depositing organization: Dartmouth College and Medical School. Publication: SapTrap Assembly of Caenorhabditis elegans MosSCI Transgene Vectors. Fan X, Henau S, Feinstein J, Miller SI, Han B, Frokjaer-Jensen C, Griffin EE. G3 (Bethesda). 2019 Dec 17. pii: g3.119.400822. doi: 10.1534/g3.119.400822. PubMed 31848219.
Backbone
  Vector backbone: Zero blunt TOPO
  Backbone manufacturer: Thermo Fisher Scientific
  Backbone size w/o insert (bp): 3519
  Vector type: Worm Expression
Growth in bacteria
  Bacterial resistance: Kanamycin, 50 μg/mL
  Growth temperature: 37°C
  Growth strain: DH5alpha
  Copy number: High Copy
Gene/Insert
  Gene/Insert name: mscarlet (includes STOP codon)
  Species: C. elegans (nematode)
  Cloning method: TOPO Cloning
Terms and licenses: Academic/Nonprofit Terms; Industry Terms: Not Available to Industry
How to cite: pSM08 was a gift from Erik Griffin (Addgene plasmid # 139042 ; http://n2t.net/addgene:139042 ; RRID:Addgene_139042)
