[The description below was written by a language model from this plasmid's Addgene catalogue record and pLannotate feature annotations shown in this document.]
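Description:
pSM08 is a donor plasmid for the SapTrap modular assembly system used to build Caenorhabditis elegans MosSCI (Mos1-mediated single-copy insertion) transgene vectors. It supplies "cassette 3" of the four-cassette assembly format. The backbone is the commercial Zero Blunt TOPO cloning vector, into which the insert was placed by TOPO cloning. The plasmid is maintained in E. coli at high copy from a ColE1/pUC-type origin and selected with kanamycin through the Tn5-derived NeoR/KanR aminoglycoside phosphotransferase gene. The annotated sequence also shows a BleoR (Sh ble) marker, which is a standard component of this backbone.

The payload is a coding sequence for the red fluorescent protein mScarlet, recorded as including a stop codon, which implies that it is meant to sit at the C-terminal end of an assembled fusion protein. In the feature table, mScarlet lies within the TOPO cloning site. It is flanked by the backbone's lac promoter/operator and SP6 promoter upstream and the T7 promoter downstream. It interrupts the lacZα–ccdB fusion, which is the backbone's positive selection for insert-containing clones; only fragments of these genes are annotated. No worm promoter or 3′ UTR is annotated, so the plasmid is a part donor rather than a standalone expression construct, despite its "worm expression" classification. These regulatory elements would presumably come from the other cassettes and the destination vector. SapTrap assembly generally relies on SapI sites that release a module with defined overhangs for ordered ligation, but the record does not annotate these sites or state the junction sequences. The typical use is combining this module with the other cassettes to generate mScarlet-tagged single-copy transgenes in worms.
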