Features (pLannotate 1.2.2; 15 found; start..end, strand, type, name):
      2..94      +  CDS            lacI (fragment): lac repressor; lacI; The lac repressor binds to the lac operator to inhibit transcription in E. coli. This inhibition can be relieved by adding lactose or isopropyl-β-D-thiogalactopyranoside (IPTG).
    107..128     +  protein_bind   CAP binding site: CAP binding activates transcription in the presence of cAMP. E. coli catabolite activator protein
    143..173     +  promoter       lac promoter: promoter for the E. coli lac operon
    181..197     +  protein_bind   lac operator: The lac repressor binds to the lac operator to inhibit transcription in E. coli. This inhibition can be relieved by adding lactose or isopropyl-β-D-thiogalactopyranoside (IPTG). lac repressor encoded by lacI
    239..257     +  promoter       SP6 promoter: promoter for bacteriophage SP6 RNA polymerase
    363..1157    +  CDS            mScarlet: mScarlet is a basic (constitutively fluorescent) red fluorescent protein published in 2016, derived from synthetic construct. It has moderate acid sensitivity.
   1242..1260    -  promoter       T7 promoter: promoter for bacteriophage T7 RNA polymerase
   1263..1410    +  CDS            lacZα (fragment): LacZα fragment of β-galactosidase; lacZ fragment
   1420..1723    +  CDS            ccdB (fragment): CcdB, a bacterial toxin that poisons DNA gyrase; ccdB; Plasmids containing the ccdB gene cannot be propagated in standard E. coli strains.
   1771..2040    +  CDS            tnpA (fragment): TN5P_ECOLX - Also known as tnp. Experimental evidence at protein level: Swiss-Prot protein existence level 1. Mediates transposition of transposon Tn5 by a 'cut and paste' mechanism. First, the monomeric transposase binds the 19 bp inverted DNA repeats flanking the transposon. Then, dimerization of the DNA- bound transposase creates a synaptic DNA complex. After nicking of the first DNA strand, excision of the transposon proceeds through a series of intermediates. The transposase then mediates the insertion of the transposon at a new site by strand transfer. The activity of the wild- type tran
   2072..2866    +  CDS            NeoR/KanR: aminoglycoside phosphotransferase from Tn5; aph(3')-II (or nptII); confers resistance to neomycin, kanamycin, and G418 (Geneticin®)
   2887..2937    -  misc_feature   bom (fragment): basis of mobility region from pBR322
   2964..3052    +  promoter       AmpR promoter (fragment): bla
   3072..3446    +  CDS            BleoR: antibiotic-binding protein; Sh ble from Streptoalloteichus hindustanus; confers resistance to bleomycin, phleomycin, and Zeocin™
   3584..4172    +  rep_origin     ori: high-copy-number ColE1/pMB1/pBR322/pUC origin of replication
>Addgene plasmid #139042 | pSM08 | addgene full sequence | sequence record 273787 | Addgene NGS Result
AGCGCCCAATACGCAAACCGCCTCTCCCCGCGCGTTGGCCGATTCATTAATGCAGCTGGCACGACAGGTT
TCCCGACTGGAAAGCGGGCAGTGAGCGCAACGCAATTAATGTGAGTTAGCTCACTCATTAGGCACCCCAG
GCTTTACACTTTATGCTTCCGGCTCGTATGTTGTGTGGAATTGTGAGCGGATAACAATTTCACACAGGAA
ACAGCTATGACCATGATTACGCCAAGCTATTTAGGTGACACTATAGAATACTCAAGCTATGCATCAAGCT
TGGTACCGAGCTCGGATCCACTAGTAACGGCCGCCAGTGTGCTGGAATTCGCCCTTGCAGCTCTTCGGGT
GGAGGTGGAGGTGTCTCCAAGGGCGAGGCAGTCATCAAGGAGTTCATGCGTTTCAAGGTGCACATGGAGG
GATCCATGAACGGACACGAGTTCGAGATCGAGGGCGAGGGAGAGGGACGCCCATACGAGGGAACCCAGAC
CGCCAAGCTCAAGGTGACCAAGGTAAGTTTAAACATATATATACTAACTAACCCTGATTATTTAAATTTT
CAGGGTGGACCACTGCCATTCTCCTGGGACATCCTCTCCCCACAATTCATGTACGGCTCCCGTGCCTTCA
CCAAGCACCCAGCCGACATCCCCGACTACTACAAGCAATCCTTCCCCGAGGGATTCAAGTGGGAGCGCGT
GATGAACTTCGAGGACGGAGGAGCCGTGACCGTCACCCAAGACACCTCCCTGGAGGACGGAACCCTCATC
TACAAGGTGAAGCTCCGTGGAACCAACTTCCCACCTGACGGCCCAGTCATGCAGAAGAAGACCATGGGAT
GGGAAGCCTCCACCGAGCGTTTGTACCCAGAGGACGGAGTGCTCAAGGTAAGTTTAAACAGTTCGGTACT
AACTAACCATACATATTTAAATTTTCAGGGAGACATTAAGATGGCCCTCCGTCTGAAGGACGGAGGACGT
TACCTGGCGGACTTCAAGACCACCTACAAGGCCAAGAAGCCAGTCCAGATGCCAGGAGCCTACAACGTCG
ACCGCAAGCTCGACATCACCTCCCACAACGAGGACTACACCGTCGTGGAGCAATACGAACGTTCCGAGGG
ACGCCACTCCACCGGAGGAATGGACGAGCTGTACAAGTAACGAAGAGCTGCAAGGGCGAATTCTGCAGAT
ATCCATCACACTGGCGGCCGCTCGAGCATGCATCTAGAGGGCCCAATTCGCCCTATAGTGAGTCGTATTA
CAATTCACTGGCCGTCGTTTTACAACGTCGTGACTGGGAAAACCCTGGCGTTACCCAACTTAATCGCCTT
GCAGCACATCCCCCTTTCGCCAGCTGGCGTAATAGCGAAGAGGCCCGCACCGATCGCCCTTCCCAACAGT
TGCGCAGCCTATACGTACGGCAGTTTAAGGTTTACACCTATAAAAGAGAGAGCCGTTATCGTCTGTTTGT
GGATGTACAGAGTGATATTATTGACACGCCGGGGCGACGGATGGTGATCCCCCTGGCCAGTGCACGTCTG
CTGTCAGATAAAGTCTCCCGTGAACTTTACCCGGTGGTGCATATCGGGGATGAAAGCTGGCGCATGATGA
CCACCGATATGGCCAGTGTGCCGGTCTCCGTTATCGGGGAAGAAGTGGCTGATCTCAGCCACCGCGAAAA
TGACATCAAAAACGCCATTAACCTGATGTTCTGGGGAATATAAATGTCAGGCATGAGATTATCAAAAAGG
ATCTTCACCTAGATCCTTTTCACGTAGAAAGCCAGTCCGCAGAAACGGTGCTGACCCCGGATGAATGTCA
GCTACTGGGCTATCTGGACAAGGGAAAACGCAAGCGCAAAGAGAAAGCAGGTAGCTTGCAGTGGGCTTAC
ATGGCGATAGCTAGACTGGGCGGTTTTATGGACAGCAAGCGAACCGGAATTGCCAGCTGGGGCGCCCTCT
GGTAAGGTTGGGAAGCCCTGCAAAGTAAACTGGATGGCTTTCTTGCCGCCAAGGATCTGATGGCGCAGGG
GATCAAGCTCTGATCAAGAGACAGGATGAGGATCGTTTCGCATGATTGAACAAGATGGATTGCACGCAGG
TTCTCCGGCCGCTTGGGTGGAGAGGCTATTCGGCTATGACTGGGCACAACAGACAATCGGCTGCTCTGAT
GCCGCCGTGTTCCGGCTGTCAGCGCAGGGGCGCCCGGTTCTTTTTGTCAAGACCGACCTGTCCGGTGCCC
TGAATGAACTGCAAGACGAGGCAGCGCGGCTATCGTGGCTGGCCACGACGGGCGTTCCTTGCGCAGCTGT
GCTCGACGTTGTCACTGAAGCGGGAAGGGACTGGCTGCTATTGGGCGAAGTGCCGGGGCAGGATCTCCTG
TCATCTCACCTTGCTCCTGCCGAGAAAGTATCCATCATGGCTGATGCAATGCGGCGGCTGCATACGCTTG
ATCCGGCTACCTGCCCATTCGACCACCAAGCGAAACATCGCATCGAGCGAGCACGTACTCGGATGGAAGC
CGGTCTTGTCGATCAGGATGATCTGGACGAAGAGCATCAGGGGCTCGCGCCAGCCGAACTGTTCGCCAGG
CTCAAGGCGAGCATGCCCGACGGCGAGGATCTCGTCGTGACCCATGGCGATGCCTGCTTGCCGAATATCA
TGGTGGAAAATGGCCGCTTTTCTGGATTCATCGACTGTGGCCGGCTGGGTGTGGCGGACCGCTATCAGGA
CATAGCGTTGGCTACCCGTGATATTGCTGAAGAGCTTGGCGGCGAATGGGCTGACCGCTTCCTCGTGCTT
TACGGTATCGCCGCTCCCGATTCGCAGCGCATCGCCTTCTATCGCCTTCTTGACGAGTTCTTCTGAATTA
TTAACGCTTACAATTTCCTGATGCGGTATTTTCTCCTTACGCATCTGTGCGGTATTTCACACCGCATCAG
GTGGCACTTTTCGGGGAAATGTGCGCGGAACCCCTATTTGTTTATTTTTCTAAATACATTCAAATATGTA
TCCGCTCATGAGACAATAACCCTGATAAATGCTTCAATAATAGCACGTGAGGAGGGCCACCATGGCCAAG
TTGACCAGTGCCGTTCCGGTGCTCACCGCGCGCGACGTCGCCGGAGCGGTCGAGTTCTGGACCGACCGGC
TCGGGTTCTCCCGGGACTTCGTGGAGGACGACTTCGCCGGTGTGGTCCGGGACGACGTGACCCTGTTCAT
CAGCGCGGTCCAGGACCAGGTGGTGCCGGACAACACCCTGGCCTGGGTGTGGGTGCGCGGCCTGGACGAG
CTGTACGCCGAGTGGTCGGAGGTCGTGTCCACGAACTTCCGGGACGCCTCCGGGCCGGCCATGACCGAGA
TCGGCGAGCAGCCGTGGGGGCGGGAGTTCGCCCTGCGCGACCCGGCCGGCAACTGCGTGCACTTCGTGGC
CGAGGAGCAGGACTGACACGTGCTAAAACTTCATTTTTAATTTAAAAGGATCTAGGTGAAGATCCTTTTT
GATAATCTCATGACCAAAATCCCTTAACGTGAGTTTTCGTTCCACTGAGCGTCAGACCCCGTAGAAAAGA
TCAAAGGATCTTCTTGAGATCCTTTTTTTCTGCGCGTAATCTGCTGCTTGCAAACAAAAAAACCACCGCT
ACCAGCGGTGGTTTGTTTGCCGGATCAAGAGCTACCAACTCTTTTTCCGAAGGTAACTGGCTTCAGCAGA
GCGCAGATACCAAATACTGTTCTTCTAGTGTAGCCGTAGTTAGGCCACCACTTCAAGAACTCTGTAGCAC
CGCCTACATACCTCGCTCTGCTAATCCTGTTACCAGTGGCTGCTGCCAGTGGCGATAAGTCGTGTCTTAC
CGGGTTGGACTCAAGACGATAGTTACCGGATAAGGCGCAGCGGTCGGGCTGAACGGGGGGTTCGTGCACA
CAGCCCAGCTTGGAGCGAACGACCTACACCGAACTGAGATACCTACAGCGTGAGCTATGAGAAAGCGCCA
CGCTTCCCGAAGGGAGAAAGGCGGACAGGTATCCGGTAAGCGGCAGGGTCGGAACAGGAGAGCGCACGAG
GGAGCTTCCAGGGGGAAACGCCTGGTATCTTTATAGTCCTGTCGGGTTTCGCCACCTCTGACTTGAGCGT
CGATTTTTGTGATGCTCGTCAGGGGGGCGGAGCCTATGGAAAAACGCCAGCAACGCGGCCTTTTTACGGT
TCCTGGCCTTTTGCTGGCCTTTTGCTCACATGTTCTTTCCTGCGTTATCCCCTGATTCTGTGGATAACCG
TATTACCGCCTTTGAGTGAGCTGATACCGCTCGCCGCAGCCGAACGACCGAGCGCAGCGAGTCAGTGAGC
GAGGAAGCGGAAG
